>Addgene plasmid #155123 | pTol2CG2-QUASM1:GFPNLS-SV40pA | addgene full sequence | sequence record 310874 | Addgene NGS Result
CCACCTAAATTGTAAGCGTTAATATTTTGTTAAAATTCGCGTTAAATTTTTGTTAAATCAGCTCATTTTT
TAACCAATAGGCCGAAATCGGCAAAATCCCTTATAAATCAAAAGAATAGACCGAGATAGGGT
[37 nt withheld, positions 133-169]
AAAGAACGTGGACTCCAACGTCAAAGG
[49 nt withheld, positions 197-245]
T
[86 nt withheld, positions 247-332]
GCTGGCTAAGAACTCATCAGCCTCCCCGGTCCATCTACCCACGTACCAATGCACCAATTGGCCACAATGA
CGGCTACTACATGGTGCCATTCCTTCCTCTTTATAGGAATGGAGACTACCTCCTGTCCAACAATGCTCTT
GGATACGAGTACGCCTACCTGTTGGACCCAGGTCATTGCACAACACCAGAAATGCCCTCTGATCTGCAAA
AGACGTGAATATCTGTTCAGACACCCATATCCACTCTGTTCCACACAGGTCAGAGGTTTGTCCAGGAGTT
CTTGACAGAGGTGTAAAAAGTACTCAAAAATTTTACTCAAGTGAAAGTACAAGTACTTAGGGAAAATTTT
ACTCAATTAAAAGTAAAAGTATCTGGCTAGAATCTTACTTGAGTAAAAGTAAAAAAGTACTCCATTAAAA
TTGTACTTGAGTATTAAGGAAGTAAAAGTAAAAGCAAGAAAGAAAACTAGAGATTCTTGTTTAAGCTTTT
AATCTCAAAAAACATTAAATGAAATGCATACAAGGTTTTATCCTGCTTTAGAACTGTTTGTATTTAATTA
TCAAACTATAAGACAGACAATCTAATGCCAGTACACGCTACTCAAAGTTGTAAAACCTCAGATTTAACTT
CAGTAGAAGCTGATTCTCAAAATTGTTAGTGTCAAGCCTAGCTCTTTTGGGGCTGAAAAGCAATCCTGCA
GTGCTGAAAAGCCTCTCACAGGCAGCCGATGCGGGAAGAGGTGTATTAGTCTTGATAGAGAGGCTGCAAA
TAGCAGGAAACGTGAGCAGAGACTCCCTGGTGTCTGAAACACAGGCCAGATGGGCCCTCGAGCAGGAAAC
AGCTATGACCATGATTACGCCAAGCTATCAACTTTGTATAGAAAAGTTGCAAAAGCTGGGTACCGGGCCC
CCCCTCGAGGTCGACGGTATCGATAAGCTTGATATCGAATTCCTGCAGCCCGGGGGATCCACTAGTTCTA
GAGCGGCCGCCACCGCGGTGGAGCTCCAATTCGCAAGTTTGTACAAAAAAGCAGGCTCGAATTGGAGCTC
CACCGCGGTGGCGGCCGCAAGGATAAACAATTATCCTCACGGGTAATCGCTTATCCTCAAGGATAAACAA
TTATCCTCACGGGTAATCGCTTATCCTCAAGGATAAACAATTATCCTCGCAAGGGTCGACTCTAGAGGGT
ATATAATGGATCCCATCGCGTCTCAGCCTCACTTTGAGCTCCTCCACACGAATTCCCTCGACCTCGAAGA
CGCGTCTGTTTGGGATCCACCGGTCACTAGTGCCGCCACCATGGTGAGCAAGGGCGAGGAGCTGTTCACC
GGGGTGGTGCCCATCCTGGTCGAGCTGGACGGCGACGTAAACGGCCACAAGTTCAGCGTGTCCGGCGAGG
GCGAGGGCGATGCCACCTACGGCAAGCTGACCCTGAAGTTCATCTGCACCACCGGCAAGCTGCCCGTGCC
CTGGCCCACCCTCGTGACCACCCTGACCTACGGCGTGCAGTGCTTCAGCCGCTACCCCGACCACATGAAG
CAGCACGACTTCTTCAAGTCCGCCATGCCCGAAGGCTACGTCCAGGAGCGCACCATCTTCTTCAAGGACG
ACGGCAACTACAAGACCCGCGCCGAGGTGAAGTTCGAGGGCGACACCCTGGTGAACCGCATCGAGCTGAA
GGGCATCGACTTCAAGGAGGACGGCAACATCCTGGGGCACAAGCTGGAGTACAACTACAACAGCCACAAC
GTCTATATCATGGCCGACAAGCAGAAGAACGGCATCAAGGTGAACTTCAAGATCCGCCACAACATCGAGG
ACGGCAGCGTGCAGCTCGCCGACCACTACCAGCAGAACACCCCCATCGGCGACGGCCCCGTGCTGCTGCC
CGACAACCACTACCTGAGCACCCAGTCCGCCCTGAGCAAAGACCCCAACGAGAAGCGCGATCACATGGTC
CTGCTGGAGTTCGTGACCGCCGCCGGGATCACTCTCGGCATGGACGAGCTGTACAAGAGCAGGCACAGAA
GGCATCGCCAGCGCTCTAGGAGCCGCAATCGCAGCCGAAGTCGCAGCAGTGAACGAAAACGCCGTCAACG
GAGCCGAAGTCGCAGCAGTGAACGAAGACGCTACTTGTACAAGTAATCTAGAACTATAGTGAGTCGTATT
ACGTAGATCCAGACATGATAAGATACATTGATGAGTTTGGACAAACCACAACTAGAATGCAGTGAAAAAA
ATGCTTTATTTGTGAAATTTGTGATGCTATTGCTTTATTTGTAACCATTATAAGCTGCAATAAACAAGAA
GCTTATCGATACCGTCGACCTCGAGGGGGGGCCCGGTACCCAGCTTTTGACCCAGCTTTCTTGTACAAAG
TGGGAGGTACCGGGCCCCCCCTCGAGGTCGACGGTATCGATAAGCTTGATATCGAATTCCTGCAGCCCGG
GGGATCCACTAGTTCTAGAGCGGCCGCCACCGCGGTGGAGCTCACCGGTAGATCTGCAACTTTATTATAC
ATAGTTGATAATTCACTGGCCGTCGTTTTACGGTACCATCGATGATGATCCAGACATGATAAGATACATT
GATGAGTTTGGACAAACCACAACTAGAATGCAGTGAAAAAAATGCTTTATTTGTGAAATTTGTGATGCTA
TTGCTTTATTTGTAACCATTATAAGCTGCAATAAACAAGTTAACAACAACAATTGCATTCATTTTATGTT
TCAGGTTCAGGGGGAGGTGTGGGAGGTTTTTTAAAGCAAGTAAAACCTCTACAAATGTGGTATGGCTGAT
TATGATCCTCTAGATCAGATCTTGACCAAAGCTTAAATCAGTTGTGTTAAATAAGAGACATTCAAAATAA
ATGTAAATGAGCTCTCCAAATCAGCAGACTTAACATTCTTTAAAATGATTGATTCAATAGTGATAAAAAT
CAGGCATAGCCAGTTGTAACTTTAGATAAATTACAGAAAATGTCAAATACAGAGAACCGATTCTTTTTTA
TGATACATCCAAGCACACATTTAACACAATCCAGGCAAACCCCGAATTTCACAGTCACAAGCACTGTTTG
TACAAGAGCTTTGCCTAAGGACACACAGTCTCTATAAGTCCAGGTCGTTGGTTTCACTCTTATTTTAAAC
ATGTGACATTTTTCCTGCCATCCTGTCTTAGGCTGCTGTTTGCTTCATTCCATGTCACATTAATTTCCTC
AGTAGCACCTTTTACACACACAGCCAATCTTTTCCAGAAAATTCAATTGCTTTGAAGAGATAATGTGTGA
ACAAATCCATTTAGAAAAGGAAAATTAAGAATTTGTAAAATCATCTGTAAATTGTTGGCATTCTTCTGTA
TATGAACATCACATCATTTACAGGTAAAGGTCTGGTCATTAATTATATGACAATTTACTGGTATTATTTT
GTGAAAGGGGCTATTTTCAATGCGTTCATCCATCCTTTTCATCCCTCAAATCTCTCATTCACGTCCCCCT
CCCCATCTGCACACTTTATCTCATTTTCCACCCTGCTGGAATCTGAGCACTTGTGCAGTTATCAGGGCTC
CTGTATTTAGGAGGCTCTGGGTGTCCATGTAGGGGACGAACAGAAACACTGCAGACCTTTATAGAAGAAC
AAATGATAAGAGTCCTCGTACATAAAGACTCCATTAGTAACGTCAGTGACCCAGGAGCCCAGACCAACAG
CAAAGCAGACAGTGAAATCACTAGTGAATTCGCGGCCGCCTGCAGGTCGACGGTATCGATTCGAATTCAA
GGCCTCTCGAGCCTCTAAGCCACCATGGGCTGCATCAAGAGCAAGCGCAAGGACAACCTGAACGACGACG
AGGCCGCCATGGGCTGCATCAAGAGCAAGCGCAAGGACAACCTGAACGACGACGAGGCACCGGTCGCCAC
CATGGCCTCCTCCGAGGACGTCATCAAGGAGTTCATGCGCTTCAAGGTGCGCATGGAGGGCTCCGTGAAC
GGCCACGAGTTCGAGATCGAGGGCGAGGGCGAGGGCCGCCCCTACGAGGGCACCCAGACCGCCAAGCTGA
AGGTGACCAAGGGCGGCCCCCTGCCCTTCGCCTGGGACATCCTGTCCCCTCAGTTCCAGTACGGCTCCAA
GGCCTACGTGAAGCACCCCGCCGACATCCCCGACTACTTGAAGCTGTCCTTCCCCGAGGGCTTCAAGTGG
GAGCGCGTGATGAACTTCGAGGACGGCGGCGTGGTGACCGTGACCCAGGACTCCTCCCTGCAGGACGGCG
AGTTCATCTACAAGGTGAAGCTGCGCGGCACCAACTTCCCCTCCGACGGCCCCGTAATGCAGAAGAAGAC
CATGGGCTGGGAGGCCTCCACCGAGCGGATGTACCCCGAGGACGGCGCCCTGAAGGGCGAGATCAAGATG
AGGCTGAAGCTGAAGGACGGCGGCCACTACGACGCCGAGGTCAAGACCACCTACATGGCCAAGAAGCCCG
TGCAGCTGCCCGGCGCCTACAAGACCGACATCAAGCTGGACATCACCTCCCACAACGAGGACTACACCAT
CGTGGAACAGTACGAGCGCGCCGAGGGCCGCCACTCCACCGGCGCCTAATACGTAGATCCAGACATGATA
AGATACATTGATGAGTTTGGACAAACCACAACTAGAATGCAGTGAAAAAAATGCTTTATTTGTGAAATTT
GTGATGCTATTGCTTTATTTGTAACCATTATAAGCTGCAATAAACAAGAGATCTGCGAAGATACGGCCAC
GGGTGCTCTTGATCCTGTGGCTGATTTTGGACTGTGCTGCTCGCAGCTGCTGATGAATCACATACTTCCT
CCATTTTCTTCCACTGATTGACTGTTATAATTTCCCTAATTTCCAGGTCAAGGTGCTGTGCATTGTGGTA
ATAGATGTGACATGACGTCACTTCCAAAGGACCAATGAACATGTCTGACCAATTTCATATAATGTGAAAA
CGATTTTCATAGGCAGAATAAATAACATTTAAATTAAACTGGGCATCAGCGCAATTCAATTGGTTTGGTA
ATAGCAAGGGAAAATAGAATGAAGTGATCTCCAAAAAATAAGTACTTTTTGACTGTAAATAAAATTGTAA
GGAGTAAAAAGTACTTTTTTTTCTAAAAAAATGTAATTAAGTAAAAGTAAAAGTATTGATTTTTAATTGT
ACTCAAGTAAAGTAAAAATCCCCAAAAATAATACTTAAGTACAGTAATCAAGTAAAATTACTCAAGTACT
TTACACCTCTGGTTCTTGACCCCCTACCTTCAGCAAGCCCAGCAGATCCACTAGTTCTAGAGCGGCCGCC
ACCGCGGTGGAGCTCCAGCTTTTGTTCCCTTTAGTGAGGGTTAATTGCGCGCTTGGCGTAATCATGGTCA
TAGCTGTTTCCTGTGTGAAATTGTTATCCGCTCACAATTCCACACAACATACGAGCCGGAAGCATAAAGT
GTAAAGCCTGGGGTGCCTAATGAGTGAGCTAACTCACATTAATTGCGTTGCGCTCACTGCCCGCTTTCCA
GTCGGGAAACCTGTCGTGCCAGCTGCATTAATGAATCGGCCAACGCGCGGGGAGAGGCGGTTTGCGTATT
GGGCGCTCTTCCGCTTCCTCGCTCACTGACTCGCTGCGCTCGGTCGTTCGGCTGCGGCGAGCGGTATCAG
CTCACTCAAAGGCGGTAATACGGTTATCCACAGAATCAGGGGATAACGCAGGAAAGAACATGTGAGCAAA
AGGCCAGCAAAAGGCCAGGAACCGTAAAAAGGCCGCGTTGCTGGCGTTTTTCCATAGGCTCCGCCCCCCT
GACGAGCATCACAAAAATCGACGCTCAAGTCAGAGGTGGCGAAACCCGACAGGACTATAAAGATACCAGG
CGTTTCCCCCTGGAAGCTCCCTCGTGCGCTCTCCTGTTCCGACCCTGCCGCTTACCGGATACCTGTCCGC
CTTTCTCCCTTCGGGAAGCGTGGCGCTTTCTCATAGCTCACGCTGTAGGTATCTCAGTTCGGTGTAGGTC
GTTCGCTCCAAGCTGGGCTGTGTGCACGAACCCCCCGTTCAGCCCGACCGCTGCGCCTTATCCGGTAACT
ATCGTCTTGAGTCCAACCCGGTAAGACACGACTTATCGCCACTGGCAGCAGCCACTGGTAACAGGATTAG
CAGAGCGAGGTATGTAGGCGGTGCTACAGAGTTCTTGAAGTGGTGGCCTAACTACGGCTACACTAGAAGA
ACAGTATTTGGTATCTGCGCTCTGCTGAAGCCAGTTACCTTCGGAAAAAGAGTTGGTAGCTCTTGATCCG
GCAAACAAACCACCGCTGGTAGCGGTGGTTTTTTTGTTTGCAAGCAGCAGATTACGCGCAGAAAAAAAGG
ATCTCAAGAAGATCCTTTGATCTTTTCTACGGGGTCTGACGCTCAGTGGAACGAAAACTCACGTTAAGGC
ATTTTGGTCATGAGATTATCAAAAAGGATCTTCACCTAGATCCTTTTAAATTAAAAATGAAGTTTTAAAT
CAATCTAAAGTATATATGAGTAAACTTGGTCTGACAGTTACCAATGCTTAATCAGTGAGGCACCTATCTC
AGCGATCTGTCTATTTCGTTCATCCATAGTTGCCTGACTCCCCGTCGTGTAGATAACTACGATACGGGAG
GGCTTACCATCTGGCCCCAGTGCTGCAATGATACCGCGAGACCCACGCTCACCGGCTCCAGATTTATCAG
CAATAAACCAGCCAGCCGGAAGGGCCGAGCGCAGAAGTGGTCCTGCAACTTTATCCGCCTCCATCCAGTC
TATTAATTGTTGCCGGGAAGCTAGAGTAAGTAGTTCGCCAGTTAATAGTTTGCGCAACGTTGTTGCCATT
GCTACAGGCATCGTGGTGTCACGCTCGTCGTTTGGTATGGCTTCATTCAGCTCCGGTTCCCAACGATCAA
GGCGAGTTACATGATCCCCCATGTTGTGCAAAAAAGCGGTTAGCTCCTTCGGTCCTCCGATCGTTGTCAG
AAGTAAGTTGGCCGCAGTGTTATCACTCATGGTTATGGCAGCACTGCATAATTCTCTTACTGTCATGCCA
TCCGTAAGATGCTTTTCTGTGACTGGTGAGTACTCAACCAAGTCATTCTGAGAATAGTGTATGCGGCGAC
CGAGTTGCTCTTGCCCGGCGTCAATACGGGATAATACCGCGCCACATAGCAGAACTTTAAAAGTGCTCAT
CATTGGAAAACGTTCTTCGGGGCGAAAACTCTCAAGGATCTTACCGCTGTTGAGATCCAGTTCGATGTAA
CCCACTCGTGCACCCAACTGATCTTCAGCATCTTTTACTTTCACCAGCGTTTCTGGGTGAGCAAAAACAG
GAAGGCAAAATGCCGCAAAAAAGGGAATAAGGGCGACACGGAAATGTTGAATACTCATACTCTTCCTTTT
TCAATATTATTGAAGCATTTATCAGGGTTATTGTCTCATGAGCGGATACATATTTGAATGTATTTAGAAA
AATAAACAAATAGGGGTTCCGCGCACATTTCCCCGAAAAGTG
Features (pLannotate 1.2.2; 29 found; start..end, strand, type, name):
      7..332     -  rep_origin     M13 ori (fragment) (sequence partly withheld): M13 bacteriophage origin of replication; arrow indicates direction of (+) strand synthesis
    335..619     +  CDS            tyr (fragment): TYRO_ORYLA - Also known as tyro. Experimental evidence at transcript level: Swiss-Prot protein existence level 2. This is a copper-containing oxidase that functions in the formation of pigments such as melanins and other polyphenolic compounds. From Oryzias latipes (Japanese rice fish) (Japanese killifish).
   1201..1221    +  protein_bind   attB4: mutant version of attB; core recombination site for the Gateway® BP reaction BP Clonase™
   1231..1338    -  misc_feature   MCS: pBluescript multiple cloning site
   1346..1366    +  protein_bind   attB1: mutant version of attB; core recombination site for the Gateway® BP reaction BP Clonase™
   1377..1400    +  misc_feature   MCS (fragment): pBluescript multiple cloning site
   1515..1532    +  promoter       minP (fragment): minimal TATA-box promoter with low basal activity
   1633..2349    +  CDS            EGFP: EGFP is a basic (constitutively fluorescent) green fluorescent protein published in 1996, derived from Aequorea victoria. It is reported to be a rapidly-maturing weak dimer with moderate acid sensitivity.
   2486..2503    -  promoter       T7 promoter (fragment): promoter for bacteriophage T7 RNA polymerase
   2508..2640    -  polyA_signal   SV40 poly(A) signal: SV40 polyadenylation signal
   2641..2682    +  misc_feature   MCS (fragment): pBluescript multiple cloning site
   2695..2715    -  protein_bind   attB2: mutant version of attB; core recombination site for the Gateway® BP reaction BP Clonase™
   2718..2825    -  misc_feature   MCS: pBluescript multiple cloning site
   2839..2859    -  protein_bind   attB3: mutant version of attB; core recombination site for the Gateway® BP reaction BP Clonase™
   2863..2883    +  CDS            lacZα (fragment): LacZα fragment of β-galactosidase; lacZ fragment
   2899..3033    -  polyA_signal   SV40 poly(A) signal: SV40 polyadenylation signal
   3056..3139    -  CDS            large T antigen (fragment): large T antigen from SV40 (simian virus 40)
   4086..4102    -  misc_feature   MCS (fragment): pBluescript multiple cloning site
   4254..4931    +  CDS            mRFP1: monomeric derivative of DsRed (Campbell et al., 2002) mammalian codon-optimized
   4938..5070    -  polyA_signal   SV40 poly(A) signal: SV40 polyadenylation signal
   5627..5667    -  misc_feature   MCS (fragment): pBluescript multiple cloning site
   5680..5698    -  promoter       T3 promoter: promoter for bacteriophage T3 RNA polymerase
   5743..5759    -  protein_bind   lac operator: The lac repressor binds to the lac operator to inhibit transcription in E. coli. This inhibition can be relieved by adding lactose or isopropyl-β-D-thiogalactopyranoside (IPTG). lac repressor encoded by lacI
   5767..5797    -  promoter       lac promoter: promoter for the E. coli lac operon
   5812..5833    -  protein_bind   CAP binding site: CAP binding activates transcription in the presence of cAMP. E. coli catabolite activator protein
   5846..5938    -  CDS            lacI (fragment): lac repressor; lacI; The lac repressor binds to the lac operator to inhibit transcription in E. coli. This inhibition can be relieved by adding lactose or isopropyl-β-D-thiogalactopyranoside (IPTG).
   6121..6709    -  rep_origin     ori: high-copy-number ColE1/pMB1/pBR322/pUC origin of replication
   6880..7740    -  CDS            AmpR: β-lactamase; bla; confers resistance to ampicillin, carbenicillin, and related antibiotics
   7741..7845    -  promoter       AmpR promoter: bla
