[The description below was written by a language model from this plasmid's Addgene catalogue record and pLannotate feature annotations shown in this document.]
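Description:
pTol2CG2-QUASM1:GFPNLS-SV40pA is a zebrafish transgenesis plasmid built by multisite Gateway cloning into the pDestTol2CG2 destination vector of the Tol2 kit. It serves as the reporter (effector) half of a QF-based binary expression system. It is maintained in E. coli as a high-copy plasmid with a ColE1/pUC-type origin and an ampicillin resistance gene (β-lactamase under its own promoter). A fragment of an M13/f1 phage origin and residual lac and pBluescript polylinker elements from the backbone are also annotated. The Tol2 transposon arms are not labelled as such in the feature table. The medaka tyrosinase fragment it does detect probably reflects the medaka genomic sequence from which Tol2 was originally isolated, although the record does not say so.

The synthetic insert of about 1.6 kb lies between the attB4/attB1 and attB2/attB3 recombination scars. It places the QUASM1 element, a variant QUAS array of binding sites for the QF transcriptional activator, in front of an E1b minimal TATA-box promoter. This promoter drives EGFP fused to a nuclear localisation signal, and the transcript is terminated by an SV40 polyadenylation signal. The minimal promoter has low basal activity, so nuclear green fluorescence should appear mainly in cells that express a QF driver.

The backbone's original cmlc2:GFP marker has been replaced with a cmlc2:membrane-mRFP-SV40pA cassette in reverse orientation. Carriers of the transgene can therefore be identified by red fluorescence in the heart, without interfering with the green reporter signal. The plasmid is typically used to generate stable or transient QUAS reporter fish through Tol2 transposase-mediated genomic integration. The sequenced record (7,864 nt) agrees closely with the stated total size of 7,869 bp.
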