Addgene plasmid #155123: pTol2CG2-QUASM1:GFPNLS-SV40pA
Purpose: Tol2 vector containing QUASM1 reporter element upstream of GFP-NLS. Includes cmlc2:mRFP-SV40pA transgenesis marker
Depositing lab: Bret Pearson. Depositing organization: Hospital for Sick Children. Publication: An optimized QF-binary expression system for use in zebrafish. Burgess J, Burrows JT, Sadhak R, Chiang S, Weiss A, D'Amata C, Molinaro AM, Zhu S, Long M, Hu C, Krause HM, Pearson BJ. Dev Biol. 2020 Jul 19. pii: S0012-1606(20)30202-5. doi: 10.1016/j.ydbio.2020.07.007. PubMed 32697972.
Backbone
  Vector backbone: pDestTol2CG2 (Tol2 kit 1.0 #395)
  Backbone manufacturer: Esther Fujimoto, Chien lab
  Backbone size w/o insert (bp): 6251
  Total vector size (bp): 7869
  Modifications to backbone: cmlc2:GFP replaced with cmlc2:membrane-mRFP in reverse orientation
  Vector type: Zebrafish expression
  Selectable markers: cmlc2:mRFP
Growth in bacteria
  Bacterial resistance: Ampicillin, 100 μg/mL
  Growth temperature: 37°C
  Growth strain: DH5alpha
  Copy number: High Copy
Gene/Insert
  Gene/Insert name: QUASM1:GFPNLS
  Species: Synthetic
  Insert size (bp): 1618
  Promoter: QUASM1-E1b
  Cloning method: Gateway Cloning
  Sequencing primers: 5′ gctgcaaatagcaggaaacg; 3′ GAGGATCATAATCAGCCATA
Terms and licenses: Academic/Nonprofit Terms; Industry Terms: Not Available to Industry
How to cite: pTol2CG2-QUASM1:GFPNLS-SV40pA was a gift from Bret Pearson (Addgene plasmid # 155123 ; http://n2t.net/addgene:155123 ; RRID:Addgene_155123)
